>Addgene plasmid #238209 | pMIIS644 | addgene full sequence | sequence record 471794 | Addgene NGS Result
GGGGAATTGTGAGCGGATAACAATTCCCCTGTAGAAATAATTTTGTTTAACTTTAATAAGGAGATATACC
ATGGGCAGCAGCCATGCAACCCATGGTAAGGCCCACGATAGCATGTGGGATGTTGCAAGAGATCTGTGTA
CCCTAAGGTCTCTAGGCATTGATGTGGGGGACACAATTATAATCCCAGAAATGAGTGAAGACGATTACTC
TGCTAGAAATCTGGAGGCCAGAGAGCTCGGATGGCTACACCAGATAGGTGAGCAGGGTTTGACGTTCTAG
GTTGGAGGAGTTGCAATGTTTAGATGCATAGCAAAATGTCCTGAACTGGATGCTGATGGGGTTACACATT
GCACGTGCAATGATCCCGAGGAGATGTACGAGCGTTGGGTCGATGGTTGTCCCGTCGGGAATACTCCTAA
GTTCGTTGAGGTGGACGCGGCTAAGTAAACAGGGGTTTATGCTCATATATACATGAAAGGGTAAAGCCCA
ATCCAATATAGACAGAAAGAAGGATTTGTTTTATGGACATTCAAAAGAACAGGATTCGCAACATCGTTGG
TGGCATCTACGACATCCAGAAACTCCGTATCGCTACTGGCAATCGCATCGTAGCCAGCCTGCGGCCAGGC
CTGGTGGAGGAGGTCAAGGAAGGTGAGGAGGACACCAAGTACCTTCCTGCTATTCTTTCTGAGTACAGAC
GCATCACCGATTACTTCGTTTCCGAGTTTGAGGGTCGTGGAAGCATTGAAAAGGCCATCACCCCTAACAA
TCCGGAGTACATCAAGAGCCGCCTTGACTATGATCTGGTGACATCCTACAAGCGGCTGCTGGAGACGGAG
GAGGGGCTCACGAAGGTTGCTGAGCGTGAGGTCAAAGCACATCCAATGTGGGATGCCTTCTTTGCAGGGG
TAAAAGGCTGCGGACCGCTCATGTCCGCCGTGTGCCTCGCGTACTTCGATCCCTACAAGGCGCGCCACGC
TTCCTCCTTCTGGCGCTATGCCGGCCTGGACGTGCAGCGCGACCCTGACAAGGATAAGATGCGTGGCGTT
GGCAAGTGGTACACTGAGGAGCGCCCTTACATCGATAAGGACGGGAAGGAGCAGATGAAGAAGTCGCTCA
CCTACAACCCGTTCCTCAAAACCAAGCTGGTTGGTGTCCTCGGCTCTGCATTCCTGCGGGCCAAAGACTC
CTACTATGGTAAGGTTTACTACGATTACAAAAATCGCCTGGATAACCGGGATGAGGACTTCTCCCCTATT
GTTAAGCACCGCATGGCCACCCGTTACGCCGTGAAGATGTTCCTGCGGGATATGTGGGTCGTGTGGCGTG
AGCTGGAGGGCCTTGAGGTCACCGAGCCTTATGAGGTCGCTAAGTTGGGTCACAAGCCCCACCACTCATC
TTAACCGTGGCAGCGTAGTAACCCCTATATGCAAAGTGTGCCTTATCTATTAAGTAGTCCATTAGACAGT
AGTGTACCTTATCTCATGAGAAACCCTGTCGCACTCAGTGTACCAGTCTGAACAAGTAACCCAAGCTGCT
TTAGTGTACCGTATGGCACAAGCAATCCACGATATTCAAGTGTACCTTACGGCATGAGTAACCCAGCCTC
CTCAAGTGTACCGCCGAAAAAAAGAAGCCCATTGTGAGGGAGTGTACCAGAAAGCTCTAGTAACCCTAAT
GCAGCGAGTGTACCAGAAAGCCCCTAGTACCCCTAAATCAGCAAGTGTGCCCAATTAGCAAAGAAGTCCT
ATATGACGCAGTGTACCTAATCCGCTAAGTAATCCGCTCGACCTTAGTGTATCTTTCGGCATCAGTAATC
CTTGACAAGAAAGTGTACCTTAGCACTTGAGTAACCCTCGAATCAGGAGTGTGCCACTTTCACGGAGTAG
CCCAAAAATCGGGAGCGTGCCTGATAAGCCAAGAAGCCCATTTGGGAGTAGTGTACCTTTACTGGTTAGA
AGCCCTGTTGCCTCAAGTGTACCCGCGACCGCAAGCAATCCAGTACTTGTTAGTGTACCGTGTTGGAGTA
GCAACCCTTACAAGTAAAGTGTACCTTCCTTCGATAGTAACCCAGTAACACTGAGTGTGCCCTATTGTAT
CAGGAATCCTTTGCGCATGAGTGTACCGTTCGATGAAAGAACCCCTACGGCGAGGAGTGTGCCAGTTTGA
GCTAGTAACCCAAAACTAAGAAGTGTACCTAACGATCCAAGAAGCCCTAAGATGTGTAGTGTGCCCAACA
GGTCAAGAAACCCTATGAGAGCTAGTGTGCCCATATAATACAGAAGAGAGTGTTAGAGAGGAAGAACAAT
GTTTAAATTAAAAACTGTGGGAGCGGTCACGCTGGCATCGCTGCTACTCCTTTCGGGGTGTTCAAGTAAC
AGCCCAGAGGATGAGATAGAACCAGTAAACAACACGCTACCCTATGACTCACGCACAGTTACCACACTAG
GCTGCTGCCACCGCTGAGCAATAACTAGCATAACCCCTTGGGGCCTCTAAACGGGTCTTGAGGGGTTTTT
TGCTGAAACCTCAGGCATTTGAGAAGCACACGGTCACACTGCTTCCGGTAGTCAATAAACCGGTAAACCA
GCAATAGACATAAGCGGCTATTTAACGACCCTGCCCTGAACCGACGACCGGGTCGAATTTGCTTTCGAAT
TTCTGCCATTCATCCGCTTATTATCACTTATTCAGGCGTAGCAACCAGGCGTTTAAGGGCACCAATAACT
GCCTTAAAAAAATTACGCCCCGCCCTGCCACTCATCGCAGTACTGTTGTAATTCATTAAGCATTCTGCCG
ACATGGAAGCCATCACAAACGGCATGATGAACCTGAATCGCCAGCGGCATCAGCACCTTGTCGCCTTGCG
TATAATATTTGCCCATAGTGAAAACGGGGGCGAAGAAGTTGTCCATATTGGCCACGTTTAAATCAAAACT
GGTGAAACTCACCCAGGGATTGGCTGAGACGAAAAACATATTCTCAATAAACCCTTTAGGGAAATAGGCC
AGGTTTTCACCGTAACACGCCACATCTTGCGAATATATGTGTAGAAACTGCCGGAAATCGTCGTGGTATT
CACTCCAGAGCGATGAAAACGTTTCAGTTTGCTCATGGAAAACGGTGTAACAAGGGTGAACACTATCCCA
TATCACCAGCTCACCGTCTTTCATTGCCATACGGAACTCCGGATGAGCATTCATCAGGCGGGCAAGAATG
TGAATAAAGGCCGGATAAAACTTGTGCTTATTTTTCTTTACGGTCTTTAAAAAGGCCGTAATATCCAGCT
GAACGGTCTGGTTATAGGTACATTGAGCAACTGACTGAAATGCCTCAAAATGTTCTTTACGATGCCATTG
GGATATATCAACGGTGGTATATCCAGTGATTTTTTTCTCCATTTTAGCTTCCTTAGCTCCTGAAAATCTC
GATAACTCAAAAAATACGCCCGGTAGTGATCTTATTTCATTATGGTGAAAGTTGGAACCTCTTACGTGCC
GATCAACGTCTCATTTTCGCCAAAAGTTGGCCCAGGGCTTCCCGGTATCAACAGGGACACCAGGATTTAT
TTATTCTGCGAAGTGATCTTCCGTCACAGGTATTTATTCGGCGCAAAGTGCGTCGGGTGATGCTGCCAAC
TTACTGATTTAGTGTATGATGGTGTTTTTGAGGTGCTCCAGTGGCTTCTGTTTCTATCAGCTGTCCCTCC
TGTTCAGCTACTGACGGGGTGGTGCGTAACGGCAAAAGCACCGCCGGACATCAGCGCTAGCGGAGTGTAT
ACTGGCTTACTATGTTGGCACTGATGAGGGTGTCAGTGAAGTGCTTCATGTGGCAGGAGAAAAAAGGCTG
CACCGGTGCGTCAGCAGAATATGTGATACAGGATATATTCCGCTTCCTCGCTCACTGACTCGCTACGCTC
GGTCGTTCGACTGCGGCGAGCGGAAATGGCTTACGAACGGGGCGGAGATTTCCTGGAAGATGCCAGGAAG
ATACTTAACAGGGAAGTGAGAGGGCCGCGGCAAAGCCGTTTTTCCATAGGCTCCGCCCCCCTGACAAGCA
TCACGAAATCTGACGCTCAAATCAGTGGTGGCGAAACCCGACAGGACTATAAAGATACCAGGCGTTTCCC
CCTGGCGGCTCCCTCGTGCGCTCTCCTGTTCCTGCCTTTCGGTTTACCGGTGTCATTCCGCTGTTATGGC
CGCGTTTGTCTCATTCCACGCCTGACACTCAGTTCCGGGTAGGCAGTTCGCTCCAAGCTGGACTGTATGC
ACGAACCCCCCGTTCAGTCCGACCGCTGCGCCTTATCCGGTAACTATCGTCTTGAGTCCAACCCGGAAAG
ACATGCAAAAGCACCACTGGCAGCAGCCACTGGTAATTGATTTAGAGGAGTTAGTCTTGAAGTCATGCGC
CGGTTAAGGCTAAACTGAAAGGACAAGTTTTGGTGACTGCGCTCCTCCAAGCCAGTTACCTCGGTTCAAA
GAGTTGGTAGCTCAGAGAACCTTCGAAAAACCGCCCTGCAAGGCGGTTTTTTCGTTTTCAGAGCAAGAGA
TTACGCGCAGACCAAAACGATCTCAAGAAGATCATCTTATTAATCAGATAAAATATTTCTAGATTTCAGT
GCAATTTATCTCTTCAAATGTAGCACCTGAAGTCAGCCCCATACGATATAAGTTGTAATTCTCATGTTAG
TCATGCCCCGCGCCCACCGGAAGGAGCTGACTGGGTTGAAGGCTCTCAAGGGCATCGGTCGAGATCCCGG
TGCCTAATGAGTGAGCTAACTTACATTAATTGCGTTGCGCTCACTGCCCGCTTTCCAGTCGGGAAACCTG
TCGTGCCAGCTGCATTAATGAATCGGCCAACGCGCGGGGAGAGGCGGTTTGCGTATTGGGCGCCAGGGTG
GTTTTTCTTTTCACCAGTGAGACGGGCAACAGCTGATTGCCCTTCACCGCCTGGCCCTGAGAGAGTTGCA
GCAAGCGGTCCACGCTGGTTTGCCCCAGCAGGCGAAAATCCTGTTTGATGGTGGTTAACGGCGGGATATA
ACATGAGCTGTCTTCGGTATCGTCGTATCCCACTACCGAGATGTCCGCACCAACGCGCAGCCCGGACTCG
GTAATGGCGCGCATTGCGCCCAGCGCCATCTGATCGTTGGCAACCAGCATCGCAGTGGGAACGATGCCCT
CATTCAGCATTTGCATGGTTTGTTGAAAACCGGACATGGCACTCCAGTCGCCTTCCCGTTCCGCTATCGG
CTGAATTTGATTGCGAGTGAGATATTTATGCCAGCCAGCCAGACGCAGACGCGCCGAGACAGAACTTAAT
GGGCCCGCTAACAGCGCGATTTGCTGGTGACCCAATGCGACCAGATGCTCCACGCCCAGTCGCGTACCGT
CTTCATGGGAGAAAATAATACTGTTGATGGGTGTCTGGTCAGAGACATCAAGAAATAACGCCGGAACATT
AGTGCAGGCAGCTTCCACAGCAATGGCATCCTGGTCATCCAGCGGATAGTTAATGATCAGCCCACTGACG
CGTTGCGCGAGAAGATTGTGCACCGCCGCTTTACAGGCTTCGACGCCGCTTCGTTCTACCATCGACACCA
CCACGCTGGCACCCAGTTGATCGGCGCGAGATTTAATCGCCGCGACAATTTGCGACGGCGCGTGCAGGGC
CAGACTGGAGGTGGCAACGCCAATCAGCAACGACTGTTTGCCCGCCAGTTGTTGTGCCACGCGGTTGGGA
ATGTAATTCAGCTCCGCCATCGCCGCTTCCACTTTTTCCCGCGTTTTCGCAGAAACGTGGCTGGCCTGGT
TCACCACGCGGGAAACGGTCTGATAAGAGACACCGGCATACTCTGCGACATCGTATAACGTTACTGGTTT
CACATTCACCACCCTGAATTGACTCTCTTCCGGGCGCTATCATGCCATACCGCGAAAGGTTTTGCGCCAT
TCGATGGTGTCCGGGATCTCGACGCTCTCCCTTATGCGACTCCTGCATTAGGAAATTAATACGACTCACT
ATA
Features (pLannotate 1.2.2; 15 found; start..end, strand, type, name):
      3..27      +  protein_bind   lac operator: The lac repressor binds to the lac operator to inhibit transcription in E. coli. This inhibition can be relieved by adding lactose or isopropyl-β-D-thiogalactopyranoside (IPTG). lac repressor encoded by lacI
     42..64      +  RBS            RBS: efficient ribosome binding site from bacteriophage T7 gene 10 (Olins and Rangwala, 1989)
   2450..2467    +  CDS            SET1 (fragment): solubility-enhancement tag derived from T7 phage gene 10B
   2475..2522    +  terminator     T7 terminator: transcription terminator for bacteriophage T7 RNA polymerase
   2746..3402    -  CDS            cat: CAT_ECOLX - Experimental evidence at protein level: Swiss-Prot protein existence level 1. This enzyme is an effector of chloramphenicol resistance in bacteria. From Escherichia coli. This protein is used as a marker in many commonly used cloning vectors, such as pACYC184.
   3403..3505    -  promoter       cat promoter: promoter of the E. coli cat gene encoding chloramphenicol acetyltransferase
   3626..3769    +  mobile_element IS1 (fragment): prokaryotic transposable element IS1
   3888..3943    -  rep_origin     RSF ori (fragment): Plasmids containing the RSF 1030 origin of replication can be propagated in E. coli cells that contain additional plasmids with compatible origins.
   4031..4576    -  rep_origin     p15A ori: Plasmids containing the medium-copy-number p15A origin of replication can be propagated in E. coli cells that contain a second plasmid with the ColE1 origin.
   4688..4752    -  CDS            TcR (fragment): tetracycline efflux protein; tet; confers resistance to tetracycline
   4767..4788    -  protein_bind   CAP binding site: CAP binding activates transcription in the presence of cAMP. E. coli catabolite activator protein
   4801..5883    -  CDS            lacI: lac repressor; lacI; The lac repressor binds to the lac operator to inhibit transcription in E. coli. This inhibition can be relieved by adding lactose or isopropyl-β-D-thiogalactopyranoside (IPTG).
   5884..5961    -  promoter       lacI promoter: lacI
   5969..6004    -  CDS            TcR (fragment): tetracycline efflux protein; tet; confers resistance to tetracycline
   6007..2       +  promoter       T7 promoter (across the origin): promoter for bacteriophage T7 RNA polymerase
