[The description below was written by a language model from this plasmid's Addgene catalogue record and pLannotate feature annotations shown in this document.]
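Description:
pMIIS644 is a 6,023-nt bacterial expression plasmid built on a pACYC backbone, designed to express the native FpTasA TIGR locus from Flavonifractor plautii in E. coli. It replicates from the p15A origin and is selected with chloramphenicol through the cat gene and its own promoter. p15A is generally regarded as a medium-copy origin compatible with ColE1-type plasmids, which allows co-maintenance with a second construct. The catalogue entry nevertheless lists the plasmid as high copy. Short fragments annotated as IS1, RSF ori and TcR appear to be backbone remnants rather than functional elements.

The payload sits in a pACYCDuet-style T7 expression cassette. A T7 promoter spanning the sequence origin is followed by a lac operator and the strong T7 gene 10 ribosome binding site, and a T7 terminator lies downstream. A backbone lacI gene with its own promoter supplies the repressor, so transcription would depend on T7 RNA polymerase and be IPTG-inducible. The region between the RBS and the terminator carries no annotations, but its length matches the stated 2,363-bp insert, which was introduced by Gibson assembly. That insert is described as FpTasA, recorded as a hypothetical protein, within its native TIGR locus. The record does not itemise which parts of the insert are coding sequence and which are the associated array or other noncoding elements. The brief "SET1" hit just before the terminator is probably vector-derived sequence rather than a deliberate tag.

The associated publication describes TIGR-Tas as a family of modular RNA-guided DNA-targeting systems in prokaryotes and their viruses. The plasmid therefore serves for heterologous expression of this locus in E. coli to study the Tas protein and its associated RNAs.
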