Addgene plasmid #238209: pMIIS644
Purpose: Expresses native FpTasA TIGR locus. CmR
Depositing lab: Feng Zhang. Depositing organization: Broad Institute. Publication: TIGR-Tas: A family of modular RNA-guided DNA-targeting systems in prokaryotes and their viruses. Faure G, Saito M, Wilkinson ME, Quinones-Olvera N, Xu P, Flam-Shepherd D, Kim S, Reddy N, Zhu S, Evgeniou L, Koonin EV, Macrae RK, Zhang F. Science. 2025 Feb 27:eadv9789. doi: 10.1126/science.adv9789. PubMed 40014690.
Backbone
  Vector backbone: pACYC
  Vector type: Bacterial Expression
Growth in bacteria
  Bacterial resistance: Chloramphenicol, 25 μg/mL
  Growth temperature: 37°C
  Growth strain: NEB Stable
  Copy number: High Copy
Gene/Insert
  Gene/Insert name: FpTasA (alt names: hypothetical protein [Flavonifractor plautii]; WP_196008420.1)
  Species: Flavonifractor plautii
  Insert size (bp): 2363
  Cloning method: Gibson Cloning
Terms and licenses: Academic/Nonprofit Terms; Industry Terms: Not Available to Industry
How to cite: pMIIS644 was a gift from Feng Zhang (Addgene plasmid # 238209 ; http://n2t.net/addgene:238209 ; RRID:Addgene_238209)
